>Addgene plasmid #107293 | s2. pT7-7-SNCA-5Asp | addgene full sequence | sequence record 209454 | Addgene NGS Result
ACCTACACCGAACTGAGATACCTACAGCGTGAGCTATGAGAAAGCGCCACGCTTCCCGAAGGGAGAAAGG
CGGACAGGTATCCGGTAAGCGGCAGGGTCGGAACAGGAGAGCGCACGAGGGAGCTTCCAGGGGGAAACGC
CTGGTATCTTTATAGTCCTGTCGGGTTTCGCCACCTCTGACTTGAGCGTCGATTTTTGTGATGCTCGTCA
GGGGGGCGGAGCCTATGGAAAAACGCCAGCAACGCGGCCTTTTTACGGTTCCTGGCCTTTTGCTGGCCTT
TTGCTCACATGTTCTTTCCTGCGTTATCCCCTGATTCTGTGGATAACCGTATTACCGCCTTTGAGTGAGC
TGATACCGCTCGCCGCAGCCGAACGACCGAGCGCAGCGAGTCAGTGAGCGAGGAAGCGGAAGAGCGCCTG
ATGCGGTATTTTCTCCTTACGCATCTGTGCGGTATTTCACACCGCATAGGAAGATCTTCCGGAAGATCTT
CCTATGGTGCACTCTCAGTACAATCTGCTCTGATGCGCTACGTGACTGGGTCATGGCTGCGCCCCGACAC
CCGCCAACACCCGCTGACGCGCCCTGACGGGCTTGTCTGCTCCCGGCATCCGCTTACAGACAAGCTGTGA
CCGTCTCCGGGAGCTGCATGTGTCAGAGGTTTTCACCGTCATCACCGAAACGCGCGAGGCCCAGCGATTC
GAACTTCTGATAGACTTCGAAATTAATACGACTCACTATAGGGAGACCACAACGGTTTCCCTCTAGAAAT
AATTTTGTTTAACTTTAAGAAGGAGATATACATATGGATGTATTCATGAAAGGACTTTCAAAGGCCAAGG
AGGGAGTTGTGGCTGCTGCTGAGAAAACCAAACAGGGTGTGGCAGAAGCAGCAGGAAAGACAAAAGAG
[192 nt withheld, positions 909-1100]
TTGGGCAAGAATGAAGAAGGAGCCCCACAGGAAGGAATTCTGGAAGATATGCCTGTGGATCCTGACAATG
AGGCTTATGAAATGCCTTCTGAGGAAGGGTATCAAGACTATGAACCTGAAGCCGGCGGCGATGGCGATGG
CGATGGCGATGGCGATGGCTAAAAGCTTATCGATGATAAGCTGTCAAACATGAGAATTAAATCAATCTAA
AGTATATATGAGTAAACTTGGTCTGACAGTTACCAATGCTTAATCAGTGAGGCACCTATCTCAGCGATCT
GTCTATTTCGTTCATCCATAGTTGCCTGACTCCCCGTCGTGTAGATAACTACGATACGGGAGGGCTTACC
ATCTGGCCCCAGTGCTGCAATGATACCGCGAGACCCACGCTCACCGGCTCCAGATTTATCAGCAATAAAC
CAGCCAGCCGGAAGGGCCGAGCGCAGAAGTGGTCCTGCAACTTTATCCGCCTCCATCCAGTCTATTAATT
GTTGCCGGGAAGCTAGAGTAAGTAGTTCGCCAGTTAATAGTTTGCGCAACGTTGTTGCCATTGCTACAGG
CATCGTGGTGTCACGCTCGTCGTTTGGTATGGCTTCATTCAGCTCCGGTTCCCAACGATCAAGGCGAGTT
ACATGATCCCCCATGTTGTGCAAAAAAGCGGTTAGCTCCTTCGGTCCTCCGATCGTTGTCAGAAGTAAGT
TGGCCGCAGTGTTATCACTCATGGTTATGGCAGCACTGCATAATTCTCTTACTGTCATGCCATCCGTAAG
ATGCTTTTCTGTGACTGGTGAGTACTCAACCAAGTCATTCTGAGAATAGTGTATGCGGCGACCGAGTTGC
TCTTGCCCGGCGTCAACACGGGATAATACCGCGCCACATAGCAGAACTTTAAAAGTGCTCATCATTGGAA
AACGTTCTTCGGGGCGAAAACTCTCAAGGATCTTACCGCTGTTGAGATCCAGTTCGATGTAACCCACTCG
TGCACCCAACTGATCTTCAGCATCTTTTACTTTCACCAGCGTTTCTGGGTGAGCAAAAACAGGAAGGCAA
AATGCCGCAAAAAAGGGAATAAGGGCGACACGGAAATGTTGAATACTCATACTCTTCCTTTTTCAATATT
ATTGAAGCATTTATCAGGGTTATTGTCTCATGAGCGGATACATATTTGAATGTATTTAGAAAAATAAACA
AATAGGGGTTCCGCGCACATTTCCCCGAAAAGTGCCACCTGACGTCTAAGAAACCATTATTATCATGACA
TTAACCTATAAAAATAGGCGTATCACGAGGCCCTTTCGTCTTCAAGAATAAAAGGATCTAGGTGAAGATC
CTTTTTGATAATCTCATGACCAAAATCCCTTAACGTGAGTTTTCGTTCCACTGAGCGTCAGACCCCGTAG
AAAAGATCAAAGGATCTTCTTGAGATCCTTTTTTTCTGCGCGTAATCTGCTGCTTGCAAACAAAAAAACC
ACCGCTACCAGCGGTGGTTTGTTTGCCGGATCAAGAGCTACCAACTCTTTTTCCGAAGGTAACTGGCTTC
AGCAGAGCGCAGATACCAAATACTGTCCTTCTAGTGTAGCCGTAGTTAGGCCACCACTTCAAGAACTCTG
TAGCACCGCCTACATACCTCGCTCTGCTAATCCTGTTACCAGTGGCTGCTGCCAGTGGCGATAAGTCGTG
TCTTACCGGGTTGGACTCAAGACGATAGTTACCGGATAAGGCGCAGCGGTCGGGCTGAACGGGGGGTTCG
TGCACACAGCCCAGCTTGGAGCGAACG
Features (pLannotate 1.2.2; 11 found; start..end, strand, type, name):
    417..468     -  misc_feature   bom (fragment): basis of mobility region from pBR322
    493..526     -  misc_feature   bom (fragment): basis of mobility region from pBR322
    526..551     -  misc_feature   bom (fragment): basis of mobility region from pBR322
    653..690     -  CDS            rop (fragment): Rop protein, which maintains plasmids at low copy number; rop
    724..742     +  promoter       T7 promoter: promoter for bacteriophage T7 RNA polymerase
    774..796     +  RBS            RBS: efficient ribosome binding site from bacteriophage T7 gene 10 (Olins and Rangwala, 1989)
    804..1223    +  CDS            SNCA (sequence partly withheld): SYUA_HUMAN - Also known as NACP, PARK1. Experimental evidence at protein level: Swiss-Prot protein existence level 1. Neuronal protein that plays several roles in synaptic activity such as regulation of synaptic vesicle trafficking and subsequent neurotransmitter release. Participates as a monomer in synaptic vesicle exocytosis by enhancing vesicle priming, fusion and dilation of exocytotic fusion pores (PubMed:28288128, PubMed:30404828). Mechanistically, acts by increasing local Ca(2+) release from microdomains which is essential for the enhancement of ATP-induced exocytosis (PubMed:30404828)
   1262..1287    -  promoter       tet promoter (fragment): E. coli promoter for tetracycline efflux protein gene
   1340..2200    -  CDS            AmpR: β-lactamase; bla; confers resistance to ampicillin, carbenicillin, and related antibiotics
   2201..2305    -  promoter       AmpR promoter: bla
   2520..231     +  rep_origin     ori (across the origin): high-copy-number ColE1/pMB1/pBR322/pUC origin of replication
