[The description below was written by a language model from this plasmid's Addgene catalogue record and pLannotate feature annotations shown in this document.]
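Description:
pT7-7-SNCA-5Asp is a small bacterial expression plasmid (about 2.9 kb in the sequenced record) built on the pT7-7 backbone and designed to produce a C-terminally modified form of human alpha-synuclein in E. coli. It replicates from a ColE1/pMB1-type origin and is recorded as high copy. Only short remnants of the pBR322 bom region and the rop gene are detected, so the copy-number-limiting Rop protein is not expected to be made. Selection is by ampicillin resistance, provided by a β-lactamase gene under its own promoter. A small fragment of the tet promoter is also annotated, most likely a leftover of the pBR322 lineage.

The expression cassette consists of a bacteriophage T7 promoter followed by the efficient ribosome binding site from T7 gene 10, placed just upstream of the SNCA open reading frame. Transcription therefore depends on a host that supplies T7 RNA polymerase, while the listed DH5alpha strain serves for propagation only. According to the catalogue entry, the 456 bp insert encodes alpha-synuclein extended by a 12-residue C-terminal moiety made of five aspartates and seven glycines. The automated annotation marks only the 420 nt matching native SNCA, and the difference of 36 nt is consistent with the added tail lying immediately downstream. No affinity tag, reporter or T7 terminator is annotated, and the cloning sites are not recorded.

The construct is intended for recombinant production of this alpha-synuclein variant. The associated study examined how modification of the protein's C terminus affects the mechanism of alpha-synuclein aggregation.
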