Addgene plasmid #107293: s2. pT7-7-SNCA-5Asp
Purpose: Plasmid for the expression of the construct SNCA-5Asp. Alpha-Synuclein with 12 aa C-terminal moiety, which consists of 5 Asp and 7 Gly
Depositing lab: Dmytro Yushchenko. Depositing organization: Academy of Sciences of the Czech Republic. Publication: Modification of C Terminus Provides New Insights into the Mechanism of alpha-Synuclein Aggregation. Afitska K, Fucikova A, Shvadchak VV, Yushchenko DA. Biophys J. 2017 Nov 21;113(10):2182-2191. doi: 10.1016/j.bpj.2017.08.027. Epub 2017 Sep 20. PubMed 28939194.
Backbone
  Vector backbone: pT7-7
  Vector type: Bacterial Expression
Growth in bacteria
  Bacterial resistance: Ampicillin, 100 μg/mL
  Growth temperature: 37°C
  Growth strain: DH5alpha
  Copy number: High Copy
Gene/Insert
  Gene/Insert name: SNCA-5Asp
  Species: H. sapiens (human)
  Insert size (bp): 456
  Entrez Gene: SNCA (a.k.a. NACP, PARK1, PARK4, PD1)
  Promoter: T7
  Cloning method: Restriction Enzyme; 5′ cloning site unknown (unknown if destroyed); 3′ cloning site unknown (unknown if destroyed)
  Sequencing primers: 5′ T-7 primer; 3′ ATTAATATTGGTAACTGTCAGACCAAGTTTACTCA
Terms and licenses: Academic/Nonprofit Terms; Industry Terms: Not Available to Industry
How to cite: s2. pT7-7-SNCA-5Asp was a gift from Dmytro Yushchenko (Addgene plasmid # 107293 ; http://n2t.net/addgene:107293 ; RRID:Addgene_107293)
