>Addgene plasmid #107293 | s2. pT7-7-SNCA-5Asp | depositor partial sequence | sequence record 202419 | SNCA-5Asp gene
ATGGATGTATTCATGAAAGGACTTTCAAAGGCCAAGGAGGGAGTTGTGGCTGCTGCTGAGAAAACCAAAC
AGGGTGTGGCAGAAGCAGCAGGAAAGACAAAAGAG
[192 nt withheld, positions 106-297]
TTGGGCAAGAATGAAGAAGGAGCCCCACAGGAAGGAATTCTGGAAGATATGCCTGTGGATCCTGACAATG
AGGCTTATGAAATGCCTTCTGAGGAAGGGTATCAAGACTATGAACCTGAAGCCGGCGGCGATGGCGATGG
CGATGGCGATGGCGATGGC
